Addgene plasmid #147924: pcDNA3.1-beta-hRLuc-V5-6xbsMS2-MALAT_X
Purpose: Mammalian Expression of 6xbsMS2-Malat
Depositing lab: Elisa Izaurralde. Depositing organization: Max Planck Institute for Developmental Biology. Publication: Structural basis for the Nanos-mediated recruitment of the CCR4-NOT complex and translational repression. Bhandari D, Raisch T, Weichenrieder O, Jonas S, Izaurralde E. Genes Dev. 2014 Apr 15;28(8):888-901. doi: 10.1101/gad.237289.113. PubMed 24736845.
Backbone
  Vector backbone: Unknown
  Vector type: Mammalian Expression
Growth in bacteria
  Bacterial resistance: Ampicillin, 100 μg/mL
  Growth temperature: 37°C
  Growth strain: DH5alpha
  Copy number: High Copy
Gene/Insert
  Gene/Insert name: 6xbsMS2-Malat
  Species: M. musculus (mouse)
  Entrez Gene: Malat1 (a.k.a. 2210401K01Rik, 9430072K23Rik, Neat2)
  Cloning method: Unknown
Terms and licenses: Academic/Nonprofit Terms; Industry Terms: Not Available to Industry
Depositor comments: GenBank : EF177380.1. Plasmids from this collection were made available to the research community and donated after the lab closed. Please note that the sequence provided by the depositing laboratory may be theoretical/predicted or based on Sanger sequencing results. There may be discrepancies between sequencing results obtained by Addgene and the depositor sequence. If an Addgene verified sequence is not available, please contact before placing your order to request that our lab fully sequence the plasmid.
How to cite: pcDNA3.1-beta-hRLuc-V5-6xbsMS2-MALAT_X was a gift from Elisa Izaurralde (Addgene plasmid # 147924 ; http://n2t.net/addgene:147924 ; RRID:Addgene_147924)
