[The description below was written by a language model from this plasmid's Addgene catalogue record and pLannotate feature annotations shown in this document.]
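Description:
pcDNA3.1-beta-hRLuc-V5-6xbsMS2-MALAT_X is an 8,024-nt mammalian expression plasmid. The catalogue lists its backbone as unknown, but the name and the annotated features are consistent with a pcDNA3.1-type vector. It is propagated in E. coli from a high-copy ColE1/pUC-type origin under ampicillin selection (AmpR with its bla promoter) and also carries an f1 origin. An SV40 early promoter drives a neomycin/kanamycin phosphotransferase gene followed by the SV40 poly(A) signal, which would allow G418 selection of transfected mammalian cells.

The reporter unit is transcribed from the CMV immediate-early enhancer and promoter, with a T7 promoter just downstream. It opens with β-globin coding segments interrupted by β-globin intron sequence, so the transcript is expected to be spliced. The last globin segment abuts human codon-optimized Renilla luciferase, which is followed directly by a V5 epitope tag, suggesting a β-globin–hRLuc–V5 fusion protein. The 3′ untranslated region contains a fragment of β-globin 3′ sequence and six MS2 stem loops, which bind the bacteriophage MS2 coat protein. It ends in a segment from mouse Malat1 that includes the annotated mascRNA element. In the native Malat1 transcript, this tRNA-like region directs RNase P cleavage, producing a 3′ end without a conventional poly(A) tail. No standard polyadenylation signal is annotated after it here.

This layout suits tethering assays in which a protein fused to MS2 coat protein is recruited to the reporter mRNA, with luciferase activity as the readout. A Malat1-type 3′ end would help separate translational repression from deadenylation-dependent effects, in keeping with the associated study of CCR4-NOT recruitment, although the record states the purpose only as mammalian expression. The two feature tables, from the repository's sequencing result and an analyzer sequence, agree apart from coordinate shifts of a few nucleotides.
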