Features (pLannotate 1.2.2; 33 found; start..end, strand, type, name):
     28..80      -  misc_feature   bom (fragment): basis of mobility region from pBR322
    235..614     +  enhancer       CMV enhancer: human cytomegalovirus immediate early enhancer
    615..818     +  promoter       CMV promoter: human cytomegalovirus (CMV) immediate early promoter
    814..847     +  LTR            5' LTR (truncated) (fragment): truncated 5' long terminal repeat (LTR) from HIV-1
    863..881     +  promoter       T7 promoter: promoter for bacteriophage T7 RNA polymerase
    945..1040    +  CDS            HBB (fragment): HBB_HUMAN - Experimental evidence at protein level: Swiss-Prot protein existence level 1. [Spinorphin]: functions as an endogenous inhibitor of enkephalin-degrading enzymes such as DPP3, and as a selective antagonist of the P2RX3 receptor which is involved in pain signaling, these properties implicate it as a regulator of pain and inflammation. From Homo sapiens (Human).
   1072..1386    +  CDS            HBB (fragment): HBB_HAPGR - Experimental evidence at protein level: Swiss-Prot protein existence level 1. Involved in oxygen transport from the lung to the various peripheral tissues. From Hapalemur griseus (Gray gentle lemur) (Eastern lesser bamboo lemur).
   1390..1478    +  intron         β-globin intron (fragment): internally truncated intron from human β-globin
   1849..2240    +  intron         β-globin intron (fragment): internally truncated intron from human β-globin
   2244..2366    +  CDS            HBB: HBB_COLGU - Experimental evidence at transcript level: Swiss-Prot protein existence level 2. Involved in oxygen transport from the lung to the various peripheral tissues. From Colobus guereza (Mantled guereza) (Eastern black-and-white colobus monkey).
   2367..3299    +  CDS            hRluc: Renilla luciferase human codon-optimized
   3300..3341    +  CDS            V5 tag: epitope tag from simian virus 5
   3355..3420    +  polyA_signal   β-globin poly(A) (fragment): human β-globin polyadenylation signal
   3441..3459    +  misc_RNA       MS2 stem loop: stem loop that binds the bacteriophage MS2 coat protein
   3480..3498    +  misc_RNA       MS2 stem loop: stem loop that binds the bacteriophage MS2 coat protein
   3519..3537    +  misc_RNA       MS2 stem loop: stem loop that binds the bacteriophage MS2 coat protein
   3558..3576    +  misc_RNA       MS2 stem loop: stem loop that binds the bacteriophage MS2 coat protein
   3597..3615    +  misc_RNA       MS2 stem loop: stem loop that binds the bacteriophage MS2 coat protein
   3636..3654    +  misc_RNA       MS2 stem loop: stem loop that binds the bacteriophage MS2 coat protein
   3776..3832    +  ncRNA          mascRNA-menRNA: Accession: RF01684 - MALAT1-associated small cytoplasmic RNA/MEN beta RNA
   3850..3871    +  promoter       SV40 promoter (fragment): SV40 enhancer and early promoter
   3892..4320    +  rep_origin     f1 ori (sequence partly withheld): f1 bacteriophage origin of replication; arrow indicates direction of (+) strand synthesis
   4334..4663    +  promoter       SV40 promoter: SV40 enhancer and early promoter
   4730..5521    +  CDS            neo: KKA2_KLEPN - Also known as kan, nptII. Experimental evidence at protein level: Swiss-Prot protein existence level 1. Resistance to kanamycin, neomycin, paromomycin, ribostamycin, butirosin and gentamicin B. From Klebsiella pneumoniae.
   5545..5703    +  CDS            ble (fragment): BLE_KLEPN - Experimental evidence at protein level: Swiss-Prot protein existence level 1. Binding protein with a strong affinity to the bleomycin family of antibiotics. Binds to CL990; an antimitotic-antibiotic compound. From Klebsiella pneumoniae.
   5698..5819    +  polyA_signal   SV40 poly(A) signal: SV40 polyadenylation signal
   5892..5908    -  protein_bind   lac operator: The lac repressor binds to the lac operator to inhibit transcription in E. coli. This inhibition can be relieved by adding lactose or isopropyl-β-D-thiogalactopyranoside (IPTG). lac repressor encoded by lacI
   5916..5946    -  promoter       lac promoter: promoter for the E. coli lac operon
   5961..5982    -  protein_bind   CAP binding site: CAP binding activates transcription in the presence of cAMP. E. coli catabolite activator protein
   5995..6087    -  CDS            lacI (fragment): lac repressor; lacI; The lac repressor binds to the lac operator to inhibit transcription in E. coli. This inhibition can be relieved by adding lactose or isopropyl-β-D-thiogalactopyranoside (IPTG).
   6270..6857    -  rep_origin     ori: high-copy-number ColE1/pMB1/pBR322/pUC origin of replication
   7028..7888    -  CDS            AmpR: β-lactamase; bla; confers resistance to ampicillin, carbenicillin, and related antibiotics
   7889..7993    -  promoter       AmpR promoter: bla
>Addgene plasmid #147924 | pcDNA3.1-beta-hRLuc-V5-6xbsMS2-MALAT_X | addgene full sequence | sequence record 474566 | Addgene NGS Result
GACGGATCGGGAGATCTCCCGATCCCCTATGGTGCACTCTCAGTACAATCTGCTCTGATGCCGCATAGTT
AAGCCAGTATCTGCTCCCTGCTTGTGTGTTGGAGGTCGCTGAGTAGTGCGCGAGCAAAATTTAAGCTACA
ACAAGGCAAGGCTTGACCGACAATTGCATGAAGAATCTGCTTAGGGTTAGGCGTTTTGCGCTGCTTCGCG
ATGTACGGGCCAGATATACGCGTTGACATTGATTATTGACTAGTTATTAATAGTAATCAATTACGGGGTC
ATTAGTTCATAGCCCATATATGGAGTTCCGCGTTACATAACTTACGGTAAATGGCCCGCCTGGCTGACCG
CCCAACGACCCCCGCCCATTGACGTCAATAATGACGTATGTTCCCATAGTAACGCCAATAGGGACTTTCC
ATTGACGTCAATGGGTGGAGTATTTACGGTAAACTGCCCACTTGGCAGTACATCAAGTGTATCATATGCC
AAGTACGCCCCCTATTGACGTCAATGACGGTAAATGGCCCGCCTGGCATTATGCCCAGTACATGACCTTA
TGGGACTTTCCTACTTGGCAGTACATCTACGTATTAGTCATCGCTATTACCATGGTGATGCGGTTTTGGC
AGTACATCAATGGGCGTGGATAGCGGTTTGACTCACGGGGATTTCCAAGTCTCCACCCCATTGACGTCAA
TGGGAGTTTGTTTTGGCACCAAAATCAACGGGACTTTCCAAAATGTCGTAACAACTCCGCCCCATTGACG
CAAATGGGCGGTAGGCGTGTACGGTGGGAGGTCTATATAAGCAGAGCTCTCTGGCTAACTAGAGAACCCA
CTGCTTACTGGCTTATCGAAATTAATACGACTCACTATAGGGAGACCCAAGCTTACATTTGCTTCTGACA
CAACTGTGTTCACTAGCAACCTCAAACAGACACCATGGTGCACCTGACTCCTGAGGAGAAGTCTGCCGTT
ACTGCCCTGTGGGGCAAGGTGAACGTGGATGAAGTTGGTGGTGAGGCCCTGGGCAGGTTGGTATCAAGGT
TACAAGACAGGTTTAAGGAGACCAATAGAAACTGGGCATGTGGAGACAGAGAAGACTCTTGGGTTTCTGA
TAGGCACTGACTCTCTCTGCCTATTGGTCTATTTTCCCACCCTTAGGCTGCTGGTGGTCTACCCTTGGAC
CCAGAGGTTCTTTGAGTCCTTTGGGGATCTGTCCACTCCTGATGCTGTTATGGGCAACCCTAAGGTGAAG
GCTCATGGCAAGAAAGTGCTCGGTGCCTTTAGTGATGGCCTGGCTCACCTGGACAACCTCAAGGGCACCT
TTGCCACACTGAGTGAGCTGCACTGTGACAAGCTGCACGTGGATCCTGAGAACTTCAGGGTGAGTCTATG
GGACCCTTGATGTTTTCTTTCCCCTTCTTTTCTATGGTTAAGTTCATGTCATAGGAAGGGGATAAGTAAC
AGGGTACAGTTTAGAATGGGAAACAGACGAATGATTGCATCAGTGTGGAAGTCTCAGGATCGTTTTAGTT
TCTTTTATTTGCTGTTCATAACAATTGTTTTCTTTTGTTTAATTCTTGCTTTCTTTTTTTTTCTTCTCCG
CAATTTTTACTATTATACTTAATGCCTTAACATTGTGTATAACAAAAGGAAATATCTCTGAGATACATTA
AGTAACTTAAAAAAAAAACTTTACACAGTCTGCCTAGTACATTACTATTTGGAATATATGTGTGCTTATT
TGCATATTCATAATCTCCCTACTTTATTTTCTTTTATTTTTAATTGATACATAATCATTATACATATTTA
TGGGTTAAAGTGTAATGTTTTAATATGTGTACACATATTGACCAAATCAGGGTAATTTTGCATTTGTAAT
TTTAAAAAATGCTTTCTTCTTTTAATATACTTTTTTGTTTATCTTATTTCTAATACTTTCCCTAATCTCT
TTCTTTCAGGGCAATAATGATACAATGTATCATGCCTCTTTGCACCATTCTAAAGAATAACAGTGATAAT
TTCTGGGTTAAGGCAATAGCAATATTTCTGCATATAAATATTTCTGCATATAAATTGTAACTGATGTAAG
AGGTTTCATATTGCTAATAGCAGCTACAATCCAGCTACCATTCTGCTTTTATTTTATGGTTGGGATAAGG
CTGGATTATTCTGAGTCCAAGCTAGGCCCTTTTGCTAATCATGTTCATACCTCTTATCTTCCTCCCACAG
CTCCTGGGCAACGTGCTGGTCTGTGTGCTGGCCCATCACTTTGGCAAAGAATTCACCCCACCAGTGCAGG
CTGCCTATCAGAAAGTGGTGGCTGGTGTGGCTAATGCCCTGGCCCACAAGTATCACATGGCTTCCAAGGT
GTACGACCCCGAGCAACGCAAACGCATGATCACTGGGCCTCAGTGGTGGGCTCGCTGCAAGCAAATGAAC
GTGCTGGACTCCTTCATCAACTACTATGATTCCGAGAAGCACGCCGAGAACGCCGTGATTTTTCTGCATG
GTAACGCTGCCTCCAGCTACCTGTGGAGGCACGTCGTGCCTCACATCGAGCCCGTGGCTAGATGCATCAT
CCCTGATCTGATCGGAATGGGTAAGTCCGGCAAGAGCGGGAATGGCTCATATCGCCTCCTGGATCACTAC
AAGTACCTCACCGCTTGGTTCGAGCTGCTGAACCTTCCAAAGAAAATCATCTTTGTGGGCCACGACTGGG
GGGCTTGTCTGGCCTTTCACTACTCCTACGAGCACCAAGACAAGATCAAGGCCATCGTCCATGCTGAGAG
TGTCGTGGACGTGATCGAGTCCTGGGACGAGTGGCCTGACATCGAGGAGGATATCGCCCTGATCAAGAGC
GAAGAGGGCGAGAAAATGGTGCTTGAGAATAACTTCTTCGTCGAGACCATGCTCCCAAGCAAGATCATGC
GGAAACTGGAGCCTGAGGAGTTCGCTGCCTACCTGGAGCCATTCAAGGAGAAGGGCGAGGTTAGACGGCC
TACCCTCTCCTGGCCTCGCGAGATCCCTCTCGTTAAGGGAGGCAAGCCCGACGTCGTCCAGATTGTCCGC
AACTACAACGCCTACCTTCGGGCCAGCGACGATCTGCCTAAGATGTTCATCGAGTCCGACCCTGGGTTCT
TTTCCAACGCTATTGTCGAGGGAGCTAAGAAGTTCCCTAACACCGAGTTCGTGAAGGTGAAGGGCCTCCA
CTTCAGCCAGGAGGACGCTCCAGATGAAATGGGTAAGTACATCAAGAGCTTCGTGGAGCGCGTGCTGAAG
AACGAGCAGGGTAAGCCTATCCCTAACCCTCTCCTCGGTCTCGATTCTACGTAAGCGGCCGCTCCGCTTT
CTTGCTGTCCAATTTCTATTAAAGGTTCCTTTGTTCCCTAAGTCCAACTACCAAACTGGGTCTAGCTCTA
GCTGTAGAAAACATGAGGATCACCCATGTCTGCTGGACGACTGTAGAAAACATGAGGATCACCCATGTCT
GCTGTCTAGCTGTAGAAAACATGAGGATCACCCATGTCTGCTGGACGACTGTAGAAAACATGAGGATCAC
CCATGTCTGCTGTCTAGCTGTAGAAAACATGAGGATCACCCATGTCTGCTGGACGACTGTAGAAAACATG
AGGATCACCCATGTCTGCTGTCTAGAGATTCGTCAGTAGGGTTGTAAAGGTTTTTCTTTTCCTGAGAAAA
CAACCTTTTGTTTTCTCAGGTTTTGCTTTTTGGCCTTTCCCTAGCTTTAAAAAAAAAAAAGCAAAAGACG
CTGGTGGCTGGCACTCCTGGTTTCCAGGACGGGGTTCAAGTCCCTGCGGTGTCTTTGCTTCTCGAGCTTC
TGAGGCGGAAAGAACCAGCTGGGGCTCTAGGGGGTATCCCC
[124 nt withheld, positions 3892-4015]
C
[91 nt withheld, positions 4017-4107]
A
[49 nt withheld, positions 4109-4157]
CCTTTGACGTTGGAGTCCACGTTCTTT
[37 nt withheld, positions 4185-4221]
ACCCTATCTCGGTCTATTCTTTTGATTTATAAGGGATTTTGCCGATTTCGGCCTATTGGTTAAAAAATGA
GCTGATTTAACAAAAATTTAACGCGAATTAATTCTGTGGAATGTGTGTCAGTTAGGGTGTGGAAAGTCCC
CAGGCTCCCCAGCAGGCAGAAGTATGCAAAGCATGCATCTCAATTAGTCAGCAACCAGGTGTGGAAAGTC
CCCAGGCTCCCCAGCAGGCAGAAGTATGCAAAGCATGCATCTCAATTAGTCAGCAACCATAGTCCCGCCC
CTAACTCCGCCCATCCCGCCCCTAACTCCGCCCAGTTCCGCCCATTCTCCGCCCCATGGCTGACTAATTT
TTTTTATTTATGCAGAGGCCGAGGCCGCCTCTGCCTCTGAGCTATTCCAGAAGTAGTGAGGAGGCTTTTT
TGGAGGCCTAGGCTTTTGCAAAAAGCTCCCGGGAGCTTGTATATCCATTTTCGGATCTGATCAAGAGACA
GGATGAGGATCGTTTCGCATGATTGAACAAGATGGATTGCACGCAGGTTCTCCGGCCGCTTGGGTGGAGA
GGCTATTCGGCTATGACTGGGCACAACAGACAATCGGCTGCTCTGATGCCGCCGTGTTCCGGCTGTCAGC
GCAGGGGCGCCCGGTTCTTTTTGTCAAGACCGACCTGTCCGGTGCCCTGAATGAACTGCAGGACGAGGCA
GCGCGGCTATCGTGGCTGGCCACGACGGGCGTTCCTTGCGCAGCTGTGCTCGACGTTGTCACTGAAGCGG
GAAGGGACTGGCTGCTATTGGGCGAAGTGCCGGGGCAGGATCTCCTGTCATCTCACCTTGCTCCTGCCGA
GAAAGTATCCATCATGGCTGATGCAATGCGGCGGCTGCATACGCTTGATCCGGCTACCTGCCCATTCGAC
CACCAAGCGAAACATCGCATCGAGCGAGCACGTACTCGGATGGAAGCCGGTCTTGTCGATCAGGATGATC
TGGACGAAGAGCATCAGGGGCTCGCGCCAGCCGAACTGTTCGCCAGGCTCAAGGCGCGCATGCCCGACGG
CGAGGATCTCGTCGTGACCCATGGCGATGCCTGCTTGCCGAATATCATGGTGGAAAATGGCCGCTTTTCT
GGATTCATCGACTGTGGCCGGCTGGGTGTGGCGGACCGCTATCAGGACATAGCGTTGGCTACCCGTGATA
TTGCTGAAGAGCTTGGCGGCGAATGGGCTGACCGCTTCCTCGTGCTTTACGGTATCGCCGCTCCCGATTC
GCAGCGCATCGCCTTCTATCGCCTTCTTGACGAGTTCTTCTGAGCGGGACTCTGGGGTTCGAAATGACCG
ACCAAGCGACGCCCAACCTGCCATCACGAGATTTCGATTCCACCGCCGCCTTCTATGAAAGGTTGGGCTT
CGGAATCGTTTTCCGGGACGCCGGCTGGATGATCCTCCAGCGCGGGGATCTCATGCTGGAGTTCTTCGCC
CACCCCAACTTGTTTATTGCAGCTTATAATGGTTACAAATAAAGCAATAGCATCACAAATTTCACAAATA
AAGCATTTTTTTCACTGCATTCTAGTTGTGGTTTGTCCAAACTCATCAATGTATCTTATCATGTCTGTAT
ACCGTCGACCTCTAGCTAGAGCTTGGCGTAATCATGGTCATAGCTGTTTCCTGTGTGAAATTGTTATCCG
CTCACAATTCCACACAACATACGAGCCGGAAGCATAAAGTGTAAAGCCTGGGGTGCCTAATGAGTGAGCT
AACTCACATTAATTGCGTTGCGCTCACTGCCCGCTTTCCAGTCGGGAAACCTGTCGTGCCAGCTGCATTA
ATGAATCGGCCAACGCGCGGGGAGAGGCGGTTTGCGTATTGGGCGCTCTTCCGCTTCCTCGCTCACTGAC
TCGCTGCGCTCGGTCGTTCGGCTGCGGCGAGCGGTATCAGCTCACTCAAAGGCGGTAATACGGTTATCCA
CAGAATCAGGGGATAACGCAGGAAAGAACATGTGAGCAAAAGGCCAGCAAAAGGCCAGGAACCGTAAAAA
GGCCGCGTTGCTGGCGTTTTTCCATAGGCTCCGCCCCCCTGACGAGCATCACAAAAATCGACGCTCAAGT
CAGAGGTGGCGAAACCCGACAGGACTATAAAGATACCAGGCGTTTCCCCTGGAAGCTCCCTCGTGCGCTC
TCCTGTTCCGACCCTGCCGCTTACCGGATACCTGTCCGCCTTTCTCCCTTCGGGAAGCGTGGCGCTTTCT
CATAGCTCACGCTGTAGGTATCTCAGTTCGGTGTAGGTCGTTCGCTCCAAGCTGGGCTGTGTGCACGAAC
CCCCCGTTCAGCCCGACCGCTGCGCCTTATCCGGTAACTATCGTCTTGAGTCCAACCCGGTAAGACACGA
CTTATCGCCACTGGCAGCAGCCACTGGTAACAGGATTAGCAGAGCGAGGTATGTAGGCGGTGCTACAGAG
TTCTTGAAGTGGTGGCCTAACTACGGCTACACTAGAAGAACAGTATTTGGTATCTGCGCTCTGCTGAAGC
CAGTTACCTTCGGAAAAAGAGTTGGTAGCTCTTGATCCGGCAAACAAACCACCGCTGGTAGCGGTGGTTT
TTTTGTTTGCAAGCAGCAGATTACGCGCAGAAAAAAAGGATCTCAAGAAGATCCTTTGATCTTTTCTACG
GGGTCTGACGCTCAGTGGAACGAAAACTCACGTTAAGGGATTTTGGTCATGAGATTATCAAAAAGGATCT
TCACCTAGATCCTTTTAAATTAAAAATGAAGTTTTAAATCAATCTAAAGTATATATGAGTAAACTTGGTC
TGACAGTTACCAATGCTTAATCAGTGAGGCACCTATCTCAGCGATCTGTCTATTTCGTTCATCCATAGTT
GCCTGACTCCCCGTCGTGTAGATAACTACGATACGGGAGGGCTTACCATCTGGCCCCAGTGCTGCAATGA
TACCGCGAGACCCACGCTCACCGGCTCCAGATTTATCAGCAATAAACCAGCCAGCCGGAAGGGCCGAGCG
CAGAAGTGGTCCTGCAACTTTATCCGCCTCCATCCAGTCTATTAATTGTTGCCGGGAAGCTAGAGTAAGT
AGTTCGCCAGTTAATAGTTTGCGCAACGTTGTTGCCATTGCTACAGGCATCGTGGTGTCACGCTCGTCGT
TTGGTATGGCTTCATTCAGCTCCGGTTCCCAACGATCAAGGCGAGTTACATGATCCCCCATGTTGTGCAA
AAAAGCGGTTAGCTCCTTCGGTCCTCCGATCGTTGTCAGAAGTAAGTTGGCCGCAGTGTTATCACTCATG
GTTATGGCAGCACTGCATAATTCTCTTACTGTCATGCCATCCGTAAGATGCTTTTCTGTGACTGGTGAGT
ACTCAACCAAGTCATTCTGAGAATAGTGTATGCGGCGACCGAGTTGCTCTTGCCCGGCGTCAATACGGGA
TAATACCGCGCCACATAGCAGAACTTTAAAAGTGCTCATCATTGGAAAACGTTCTTCGGGGCGAAAACTC
TCAAGGATCTTACCGCTGTTGAGATCCAGTTCGATGTAACCCACTCGTGCACCCAACTGATCTTCAGCAT
CTTTTACTTTCACCAGCGTTTCTGGGTGAGCAAAAACAGGAAGGCAAAATGCCGCAAAAAAGGGAATAAG
GGCGACACGGAAATGTTGAATACTCATACTCTTCCTTTTTCAATATTATTGAAGCATTTATCAGGGTTAT
TGTCTCATGAGCGGATACATATTTGAATGTATTTAGAAAAATAAACAAATAGGGGTTCCGCGCACATTTC
CCCGAAAAGTGCCACCTGACGTC
