Features (pLannotate 1.2.2; 33 found; start..end, strand, type, name):
     28..80      -  misc_feature   bom (fragment): basis of mobility region from pBR322
    235..614     +  enhancer       CMV enhancer: human cytomegalovirus immediate early enhancer
    615..818     +  promoter       CMV promoter: human cytomegalovirus (CMV) immediate early promoter
    814..847     +  LTR            5' LTR (truncated) (fragment): truncated 5' long terminal repeat (LTR) from HIV-1
    863..881     +  promoter       T7 promoter: promoter for bacteriophage T7 RNA polymerase
    945..1040    +  CDS            HBB (fragment): HBB_HUMAN - Experimental evidence at protein level: Swiss-Prot protein existence level 1. [Spinorphin]: functions as an endogenous inhibitor of enkephalin-degrading enzymes such as DPP3, and as a selective antagonist of the P2RX3 receptor which is involved in pain signaling, these properties implicate it as a regulator of pain and inflammation. From Homo sapiens (Human).
   1072..1386    +  CDS            HBB (fragment): HBB_HAPGR - Experimental evidence at protein level: Swiss-Prot protein existence level 1. Involved in oxygen transport from the lung to the various peripheral tissues. From Hapalemur griseus (Gray gentle lemur) (Eastern lesser bamboo lemur).
   1390..1478    +  intron         β-globin intron (fragment): internally truncated intron from human β-globin
   1851..2242    +  intron         β-globin intron (fragment): internally truncated intron from human β-globin
   2246..2368    +  CDS            HBB: HBB_COLGU - Experimental evidence at transcript level: Swiss-Prot protein existence level 2. Involved in oxygen transport from the lung to the various peripheral tissues. From Colobus guereza (Mantled guereza) (Eastern black-and-white colobus monkey).
   2369..3301    +  CDS            hRluc: Renilla luciferase human codon-optimized
   3302..3342    +  CDS            V5 tag (fragment): epitope tag from simian virus 5
   3354..3422    +  polyA_signal   β-globin poly(A) (fragment): human β-globin polyadenylation signal
   3443..3461    +  misc_RNA       MS2 stem loop: stem loop that binds the bacteriophage MS2 coat protein
   3482..3500    +  misc_RNA       MS2 stem loop: stem loop that binds the bacteriophage MS2 coat protein
   3521..3539    +  misc_RNA       MS2 stem loop: stem loop that binds the bacteriophage MS2 coat protein
   3560..3578    +  misc_RNA       MS2 stem loop: stem loop that binds the bacteriophage MS2 coat protein
   3599..3617    +  misc_RNA       MS2 stem loop: stem loop that binds the bacteriophage MS2 coat protein
   3638..3656    +  misc_RNA       MS2 stem loop: stem loop that binds the bacteriophage MS2 coat protein
   3778..3834    +  ncRNA          mascRNA-menRNA: Accession: RF01684 - MALAT1-associated small cytoplasmic RNA/MEN beta RNA
   3852..3873    +  promoter       SV40 promoter (fragment): SV40 enhancer and early promoter
   3894..4322    +  rep_origin     f1 ori (sequence partly withheld): f1 bacteriophage origin of replication; arrow indicates direction of (+) strand synthesis
   4336..4665    +  promoter       SV40 promoter: SV40 enhancer and early promoter
   4732..5523    +  CDS            neo: KKA2_KLEPN - Also known as kan, nptII. Experimental evidence at protein level: Swiss-Prot protein existence level 1. Resistance to kanamycin, neomycin, paromomycin, ribostamycin, butirosin and gentamicin B. From Klebsiella pneumoniae.
   5547..5705    +  CDS            ble (fragment): BLE_KLEPN - Experimental evidence at protein level: Swiss-Prot protein existence level 1. Binding protein with a strong affinity to the bleomycin family of antibiotics. Binds to CL990; an antimitotic-antibiotic compound. From Klebsiella pneumoniae.
   5700..5821    +  polyA_signal   SV40 poly(A) signal: SV40 polyadenylation signal
   5894..5910    -  protein_bind   lac operator: The lac repressor binds to the lac operator to inhibit transcription in E. coli. This inhibition can be relieved by adding lactose or isopropyl-β-D-thiogalactopyranoside (IPTG). lac repressor encoded by lacI
   5918..5948    -  promoter       lac promoter: promoter for the E. coli lac operon
   5963..5984    -  protein_bind   CAP binding site: CAP binding activates transcription in the presence of cAMP. E. coli catabolite activator protein
   5997..6089    -  CDS            lacI (fragment): lac repressor; lacI; The lac repressor binds to the lac operator to inhibit transcription in E. coli. This inhibition can be relieved by adding lactose or isopropyl-β-D-thiogalactopyranoside (IPTG).
   6272..6857    -  rep_origin     ori: high-copy-number ColE1/pMB1/pBR322/pUC origin of replication
   7028..7888    -  CDS            AmpR: β-lactamase; bla; confers resistance to ampicillin, carbenicillin, and related antibiotics
   7889..7993    -  promoter       AmpR promoter: bla
>Addgene plasmid #147924 | pcDNA3.1-beta-hRLuc-V5-6xbsMS2-MALAT_X | analyzer sequence | sequence record 290371
GACGGATCGGGAGATCTCCCGATCCCCTATGGTGCACTCTCAGTACAATCTGCTCTGATGCCGCATAGTT
AAGCCAGTATCTGCTCCCTGCTTGTGTGTTGGAGGTCGCTGAGTAGTGCGCGAGCAAAATTTAAGCTACA
ACAAGGCAAGGCTTGACCGACAATTGCATGAAGAATCTGCTTAGGGTTAGGCGTTTTGCGCTGCTTCGCG
ATGTACGGGCCAGATATACGCGTTGACATTGATTATTGACTAGTTATTAATAGTAATCAATTACGGGGTC
ATTAGTTCATAGCCCATATATGGAGTTCCGCGTTACATAACTTACGGTAAATGGCCCGCCTGGCTGACCG
CCCAACGACCCCCGCCCATTGACGTCAATAATGACGTATGTTCCCATAGTAACGCCAATAGGGACTTTCC
ATTGACGTCAATGGGTGGAGTATTTACGGTAAACTGCCCACTTGGCAGTACATCAAGTGTATCATATGCC
AAGTACGCCCCCTATTGACGTCAATGACGGTAAATGGCCCGCCTGGCATTATGCCCAGTACATGACCTTA
TGGGACTTTCCTACTTGGCAGTACATCTACGTATTAGTCATCGCTATTACCATGGTGATGCGGTTTTGGC
AGTACATCAATGGGCGTGGATAGCGGTTTGACTCACGGGGATTTCCAAGTCTCCACCCCATTGACGTCAA
TGGGAGTTTGTTTTGGCACCAAAATCAACGGGACTTTCCAAAATGTCGTAACAACTCCGCCCCATTGACG
CAAATGGGCGGTAGGCGTGTACGGTGGGAGGTCTATATAAGCAGAGCTCTCTGGCTAACTAGAGAACCCA
CTGCTTACTGGCTTATCGAAATTAATACGACTCACTATAGGGAGACCCAAGCTTACATTTGCTTCTGACA
CAACTGTGTTCACTAGCAACCTCAAACAGACACCATGGTGCACCTGACTCCTGAGGAGAAGTCTGCCGTT
ACTGCCCTGTGGGGCAAGGTGAACGTGGATGAAGTTGGTGGTGAGGCCCTGGGCAGGTTGGTATCAAGGT
TACAAGACAGGTTTAAGGAGACCAATAGAAACTGGGCATGTGGAGACAGAGAAGACTCTTGGGTTTCTGA
TAGGCACTGACTCTCTCTGCCTATTGGTCTATTTTCCCACCCTTAGGCTGCTGGTGGTCTACCCTTGGAC
CCAGAGGTTCTTTGAGTCCTTTGGGGATCTGTCCACTCCTGATGCTGTTATGGGCAACCCTAAGGTGAAG
GCTCATGGCAAGAAAGTGCTCGGTGCCTTTAGTGATGGCCTGGCTCACCTGGACAACCTCAAGGGCACCT
TTGCCACACTGAGTGAGCTGCACTGTGACAAGCTGCACGTGGATCCTGAGAACTTCAGGGTGAGTCTATG
GGACCCTTGATGTTTTCTTTCCCCTTCTTTTCTATGGTTAAGTTCATGTCATAGGAAGGGGATAAGTAAC
AGGGTACAGTTTAGAATGGGAAACAGACGAATGATTGCATCAGTGTGGAAGTCTCAGGATCGTTTTAGTT
TCTTTTATTTGCTGTTCATAACAATTGTTTTCTTTTGTTTAATTCTTGCTTTCTTTTTTTTTCTTCTCCG
CAATTTTTACTATTATACTTAATGCCTTAACATTGTGTATAACAAAAGGAAATATCTCTGAGATACATTA
AGTAACTTAAAAAAAAAAACTTTACACAGTCTGCCTAGTACATTACTATTTGGGAATATATGTGTGCTTA
TTTGCATATTCATAATCTCCCCTACTTTATTTTCTTTTATTTTAAATTGATACATAATCATTATACATAT
TATGGGTTAAAGTGTAATGTTTTAATATGTGTACACATATTGACCAAATCAGGGTAATTTTGCATTTGTA
ATTTTAAAAAATGCTTTCTTCTTTTAATATACTTTTTTGTTTATCTTATTTCTAATACTTTCCCTAATCT
CTTTCTTTCAGGGCAATAATGATACAATGTATCATGCCTCTTTGCACCATTCTAAAGAATAACAGTGATA
ATTTCTGGGTTAAGGCAATAGCAATATTTCTGCATATAAATATTTCTGCATATAAATTGTAACTGATGTA
AGAGGTTTCATATTGCTAATAGCAGCTACAATCCAGCTACCATTCTGCTTTTATTTTATGGTTGGGATAA
GGCTGGATTATTCTGAGTCCAAGCTAGGCCCTTTTGCTAATCATGTTCATACCTCTTATCTTCCTCCCAC
AGCTCCTGGGCAACGTGCTGGTCTGTGTGCTGGCCCATCACTTTGGCAAAGAATTCACCCCACCAGTGCA
GGCTGCCTATCAGAAAGTGGTGGCTGGTGTGGCTAATGCCCTGGCCCACAAGTATCACATGGCTTCCAAG
GTGTACGACCCCGAGCAACGCAAACGCATGATCACTGGGCCTCAGTGGTGGGCTCGCTGCAAGCAAATGA
ACGTGCTGGACTCCTTCATCAACTACTATGATTCCGAGAAGCACGCCGAGAACGCCGTGATTTTTCTGCA
TGGTAACGCTGCCTCCAGCTACCTGTGGAGGCACGTCGTGCCTCACATCGAGCCCGTGGCTAGATGCATC
ATCCCTGATCTGATCGGAATGGGTAAGTCCGGCAAGAGCGGGAATGGCTCATATCGCCTCCTGGATCACT
ACAAGTACCTCACCGCTTGGTTCGAGCTGCTGAACCTTCCAAAGAAAATCATCTTTGTGGGCCACGACTG
GGGGGCTTGTCTGGCCTTTCACTACTCCTACGAGCACCAAGACAAGATCAAGGCCATCGTCCATGCTGAG
AGTGTCGTGGACGTGATCGAGTCCTGGGACGAGTGGCCTGACATCGAGGAGGATATCGCCCTGATCAAGA
GCGAAGAGGGCGAGAAAATGGTGCTTGAGAATAACTTCTTCGTCGAGACCATGCTCCCAAGCAAGATCAT
GCGGAAACTGGAGCCTGAGGAGTTCGCTGCCTACCTGGAGCCATTCAAGGAGAAGGGCGAGGTTAGACGG
CCTACCCTCTCCTGGCCTCGCGAGATCCCTCTCGTTAAGGGAGGCAAGCCCGACGTCGTCCAGATTGTCC
GCAACTACAACGCCTACCTTCGGGCCAGCGACGATCTGCCTAAGATGTTCATCGAGTCCGACCCTGGGTT
CTTTTCCAACGCTATTGTCGAGGGAGCTAAGAAGTTCCCTAACACCGAGTTCGTGAAGGTGAAGGGCCTC
CACTTCAGCCAGGAGGACGCTCCAGATGAAATGGGTAAGTACATCAAGAGCTTCGTGGAGCGCGTGCTGA
AGAACGAGCAGGGTAAGCCTATCCCTAACCCTCTCCTCGGTCTCGATTCTACCGTAAGCGGCCGCTCGCT
TTCTTGCTGTCCAATTTCTATTAAAGGTTCCTTTGTTCCCTAAGTCCAACTACCAAACTGGGTCTAGCTC
TAGCTGTAGAAAACATGAGGATCACCCATGTCTGCTGGACGACTGTAGAAAACATGAGGATCACCCATGT
CTGCTGTCTAGCTGTAGAAAACATGAGGATCACCCATGTCTGCTGGACGACTGTAGAAAACATGAGGATC
ACCCATGTCTGCTGTCTAGCTGTAGAAAACATGAGGATCACCCATGTCTGCTGGACGACTGTAGAAAACA
TGAGGATCACCCATGTCTGCTGTCTAGAGATTCGTCAGTAGGGTTGTAAAGGTTTTTCTTTTCCTGAGAA
AACAACCTTTTGTTTTCTCAGGTTTTGCTTTTTGGCCTTTCCCTAGCTTTAAAAAAAAAAAAGCAAAAGA
CGCTGGTGGCTGGCACTCCTGGTTTCCAGGACGGGGTTCAAGTCCCTGCGGTGTCTTTGCTTCTCGAGCT
TCTGAGGCGGAAAGAACCAGCTGGGGCTCTAGGGGGTATCCCC
[124 nt withheld, positions 3894-4017]
C
[91 nt withheld, positions 4019-4109]
A
[49 nt withheld, positions 4111-4159]
CCTTTGACGTTGGAGTCCACGTTCTTT
[37 nt withheld, positions 4187-4223]
ACCCTATCTCGGTCTATTCTTTTGATTTATAAGGGATTTTGCCGATTTCGGCCTATTGGTTAAAAAATGA
GCTGATTTAACAAAAATTTAACGCGAATTAATTCTGTGGAATGTGTGTCAGTTAGGGTGTGGAAAGTCCC
CAGGCTCCCCAGCAGGCAGAAGTATGCAAAGCATGCATCTCAATTAGTCAGCAACCAGGTGTGGAAAGTC
CCCAGGCTCCCCAGCAGGCAGAAGTATGCAAAGCATGCATCTCAATTAGTCAGCAACCATAGTCCCGCCC
CTAACTCCGCCCATCCCGCCCCTAACTCCGCCCAGTTCCGCCCATTCTCCGCCCCATGGCTGACTAATTT
TTTTTATTTATGCAGAGGCCGAGGCCGCCTCTGCCTCTGAGCTATTCCAGAAGTAGTGAGGAGGCTTTTT
TGGAGGCCTAGGCTTTTGCAAAAAGCTCCCGGGAGCTTGTATATCCATTTTCGGATCTGATCAAGAGACA
GGATGAGGATCGTTTCGCATGATTGAACAAGATGGATTGCACGCAGGTTCTCCGGCCGCTTGGGTGGAGA
GGCTATTCGGCTATGACTGGGCACAACAGACAATCGGCTGCTCTGATGCCGCCGTGTTCCGGCTGTCAGC
GCAGGGGCGCCCGGTTCTTTTTGTCAAGACCGACCTGTCCGGTGCCCTGAATGAACTGCAGGACGAGGCA
GCGCGGCTATCGTGGCTGGCCACGACGGGCGTTCCTTGCGCAGCTGTGCTCGACGTTGTCACTGAAGCGG
GAAGGGACTGGCTGCTATTGGGCGAAGTGCCGGGGCAGGATCTCCTGTCATCTCACCTTGCTCCTGCCGA
GAAAGTATCCATCATGGCTGATGCAATGCGGCGGCTGCATACGCTTGATCCGGCTACCTGCCCATTCGAC
CACCAAGCGAAACATCGCATCGAGCGAGCACGTACTCGGATGGAAGCCGGTCTTGTCGATCAGGATGATC
TGGACGAAGAGCATCAGGGGCTCGCGCCAGCCGAACTGTTCGCCAGGCTCAAGGCGCGCATGCCCGACGG
CGAGGATCTCGTCGTGACCCATGGCGATGCCTGCTTGCCGAATATCATGGTGGAAAATGGCCGCTTTTCT
GGATTCATCGACTGTGGCCGGCTGGGTGTGGCGGACCGCTATCAGGACATAGCGTTGGCTACCCGTGATA
TTGCTGAAGAGCTTGGCGGCGAATGGGCTGACCGCTTCCTCGTGCTTTACGGTATCGCCGCTCCCGATTC
GCAGCGCATCGCCTTCTATCGCCTTCTTGACGAGTTCTTCTGAGCGGGACTCTGGGGTTCGAAATGACCG
ACCAAGCGACGCCCAACCTGCCATCACGAGATTTCGATTCCACCGCCGCCTTCTATGAAAGGTTGGGCTT
CGGAATCGTTTTCCGGGACGCCGGCTGGATGATCCTCCAGCGCGGGGATCTCATGCTGGAGTTCTTCGCC
CACCCCAACTTGTTTATTGCAGCTTATAATGGTTACAAATAAAGCAATAGCATCACAAATTTCACAAATA
AAGCATTTTTTTCACTGCATTCTAGTTGTGGTTTGTCCAAACTCATCAATGTATCTTATCATGTCTGTAT
ACCGTCGACCTCTAGCTAGAGCTTGGCGTAATCATGGTCATAGCTGTTTCCTGTGTGAAATTGTTATCCG
CTCACAATTCCACACAACATACGAGCCGGAAGCATAAAGTGTAAAGCCTGGGGTGCCTAATGAGTGAGCT
AACTCACATTAATTGCGTTGCGCTCACTGCCCGCTTTCCAGTCGGGAAACCTGTCGTGCCAGCTGCATTA
ATGAATCGGCCAACGCGCGGGGAGAGGCGGTTTGCGTATTGGGCGCTCTTCCGCTTCCTCGCTCACTGAC
TCGCTGCGCTCGGTCGTTCGGCTGCGGCGAGCGGTATCAGCTCACTCAAAGGCGGTAATACGGTTATCCA
CAGAATCAGGGGATAACGCAGGAAAGAACATGTGAGCAAAAGGCCAGCAAAAGGCCAGGAACCGTAAAAA
GGCCGCGTTGCTGGCGTTTTTCCATAGGCTCCGCCCCCCTGACGAGCATCACAAAAATCGACGCTCAAGT
CAGAGGTGGCGAAACCCGACAGGACTATAAAGATACCAGGCGTTTCCCCCTGGAAGCTCCCTCGTGCGCT
CTCCTGTTCCGACCCTGCCGCTTACCGGATACCTGTCCGCCTTTCTCCCTTCGGGAAGCGTGGCGCTTTC
TCATAGCTCACGCTGTAGGTATCTCAGTTCGGTGTAGGTCGTTCGCTCCAAGCTGGGCTGTGTGCACGAA
CCCCCCGTTCAGCCCGACCGCTGCGCCTTATCCGGTAACTATCGTCTTGAGTCCAACCCGGTAAGACACG
ACTTATCGCCACTGGCAGCAGCCACTGGTAACAGGATTAGCAGAGCGAGGTATGTAGGCGGTGCTACAGA
GTTCTTGAAGTGGTGGCCTAACTACGGCTACACTAGAAGAACAGTATTTGGTATCTGCGCTCTGCTGAAG
CCAGTTACCTTCGGAAAAAGAGTTGGTAGCTCTTGATCCGGCAAACAAACCACCGCTGGTAGCGGTTTTT
TTGTTTGCAAGCAGCAGATTACGCGCAGAAAAAAAGGATCTCAAGAAGATCCTTTGATCTTTTCTACGGG
GTCTGACGCTCAGTGGAACGAAAACTCACGTTAAGGGATTTTGGTCATGAGATTATCAAAAAGGATCTTC
ACCTAGATCCTTTTAAATTAAAAATGAAGTTTTAAATCAATCTAAAGTATATATGAGTAAACTTGGTCTG
ACAGTTACCAATGCTTAATCAGTGAGGCACCTATCTCAGCGATCTGTCTATTTCGTTCATCCATAGTTGC
CTGACTCCCCGTCGTGTAGATAACTACGATACGGGAGGGCTTACCATCTGGCCCCAGTGCTGCAATGATA
CCGCGAGACCCACGCTCACCGGCTCCAGATTTATCAGCAATAAACCAGCCAGCCGGAAGGGCCGAGCGCA
GAAGTGGTCCTGCAACTTTATCCGCCTCCATCCAGTCTATTAATTGTTGCCGGGAAGCTAGAGTAAGTAG
TTCGCCAGTTAATAGTTTGCGCAACGTTGTTGCCATTGCTACAGGCATCGTGGTGTCACGCTCGTCGTTT
GGTATGGCTTCATTCAGCTCCGGTTCCCAACGATCAAGGCGAGTTACATGATCCCCCATGTTGTGCAAAA
AAGCGGTTAGCTCCTTCGGTCCTCCGATCGTTGTCAGAAGTAAGTTGGCCGCAGTGTTATCACTCATGGT
TATGGCAGCACTGCATAATTCTCTTACTGTCATGCCATCCGTAAGATGCTTTTCTGTGACTGGTGAGTAC
TCAACCAAGTCATTCTGAGAATAGTGTATGCGGCGACCGAGTTGCTCTTGCCCGGCGTCAATACGGGATA
ATACCGCGCCACATAGCAGAACTTTAAAAGTGCTCATCATTGGAAAACGTTCTTCGGGGCGAAAACTCTC
AAGGATCTTACCGCTGTTGAGATCCAGTTCGATGTAACCCACTCGTGCACCCAACTGATCTTCAGCATCT
TTTACTTTCACCAGCGTTTCTGGGTGAGCAAAAACAGGAAGGCAAAATGCCGCAAAAAAGGGAATAAGGG
CGACACGGAAATGTTGAATACTCATACTCTTCCTTTTTCAATATTATTGAAGCATTTATCAGGGTTATTG
TCTCATGAGCGGATACATATTTGAATGTATTTAGAAAAATAAACAAATAGGGGTTCCGCGCACATTTCCC
CGAAAAGTGCCACCTGACGTC
